Addgene plasmid #232002: pCMV CHMP2B-3XHA
Depositing lab: Franz-Ulrich Hartl. Publication: alpha-Synuclein aggregates inhibit ESCRT-III through sequestration and collateral degradation. Sitron CS, Trinkaus VA, Galesic A, Garhammer M, Yuste-Checa P, Dransfeld U, Feigenbutz D, Zhang J, Ivashko L, Dudanova I, Harper JW, Hartl FU. Mol Cell. 2025 Sep 18;85(18):3505-3523.e17. doi: 10.1016/j.molcel.2025.08.022. Epub 2025 Sep 10. PubMed 40934925.
Backbone
  Vector backbone: pHM6
  Backbone size w/o insert (bp): 5450
  Vector type: Mammalian Expression
Growth in bacteria
  Bacterial resistance: Ampicillin, 100 μg/mL
  Growth temperature: 37°C
  Growth strain: DH5alpha
  Copy number: High Copy
Gene/Insert
  Gene/Insert name: CHMP2B
  Species: H. sapiens (human)
  Entrez Gene: CHMP2B (a.k.a. ALS17, CHMP2.5, DMT1, FTDALS7, VPS2-2, VPS2B)
  Tag / fusion protein: 3xHA (C terminal on insert)
  Cloning method: Gibson Cloning
Terms and licenses: Academic/Nonprofit Terms; Industry Terms: Not Available to Industry
Depositor comments: Please visit https://doi.org/10.1101/2025.01.13.632710 for bioRxiv preprint.
How to cite: pCMV CHMP2B-3XHA was a gift from Franz-Ulrich Hartl (Addgene plasmid # 232002 ; http://n2t.net/addgene:232002 ; RRID:Addgene_232002)
