[The description below was written by a language model from this plasmid's Addgene catalogue record and pLannotate feature annotations shown in this document.]
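Description:
pCMV CHMP2B-3XHA is a mammalian expression plasmid built on the pHM6 backbone that drives expression of human CHMP2B carrying a C-terminal triple HA epitope tag. The sequenced record is about 6.1 kb. In E. coli it is maintained at high copy through a ColE1/pUC-type origin and selected with ampicillin via the β-lactamase gene and its native promoter. An f1 phage origin is also present, along with residual backbone pieces such as lac promoter/operator elements and a bom fragment.

The expression cassette consists of the human cytomegalovirus immediate-early enhancer and promoter, followed by the CHMP2B coding sequence, the HA tag region, and the bovine growth hormone polyadenylation signal. The annotation software recognised only a fragment of the 3xHA tag, lying a short distance downstream of the annotated CHMP2B sequence, so the exact linker and tag arrangement are not resolved by the feature table. T7 and SP6 phage promoters flank the insert, as is common in this vector family, and can serve for in vitro transcription or as sequencing primer sites. A separate SV40 early promoter drives a neomycin phosphotransferase gene terminated by an SV40 poly(A) signal, which would allow G418 selection of stably transfected mammalian cells. A short annotated HIV-1 LTR fragment next to the CMV promoter is probably just an incidental sequence match.

CHMP2B is a core subunit of the ESCRT-III complex, which acts in multivesicular body formation and endosomal cargo sorting, and the gene is linked to ALS and frontotemporal dementia. The associated publication examines how alpha-synuclein aggregates inhibit ESCRT-III through sequestration and degradation. The plasmid therefore suits transient or stable expression of epitope-tagged CHMP2B for detection, localisation or pull-down with anti-HA reagents.
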