Features (pLannotate 1.2.2; 22 found; start..end, strand, type, name):
     16..68      -  misc_feature   bom (fragment): basis of mobility region from pBR322
    223..602     +  enhancer       CMV enhancer: human cytomegalovirus immediate early enhancer
    603..806     +  promoter       CMV promoter: human cytomegalovirus (CMV) immediate early promoter
    802..835     +  LTR            5' LTR (truncated) (fragment): truncated 5' long terminal repeat (LTR) from HIV-1
    851..869     +  promoter       T7 promoter: promoter for bacteriophage T7 RNA polymerase
    889..1527    +  CDS            CHMP2B: CHM2B_HUMAN - Experimental evidence at protein level: Swiss-Prot protein existence level 1. Probable core component of the endosomal sorting required for transport complex III (ESCRT-III) which is involved in multivesicular bodies (MVBs) formation and sorting of endosomal cargo proteins into MVBs. MVBs contain intraluminal vesicles (ILVs) that are generated by invagination and scission from the limiting membrane of the endosome and mostly are delivered to lysosomes enabling degradation of membrane proteins, such as stimulated growth factor receptors, lysosomal enzymes and lipids. The MVB pathw
   1600..1623    +  CDS            3xHA (fragment): three tandem HA epitope tags
   1636..1654    -  promoter       SP6 promoter: promoter for bacteriophage SP6 RNA polymerase
   1680..1904    +  polyA_signal   bGH poly(A) signal: bovine growth hormone polyadenylation signal
   1908..1929    +  promoter       SV40 promoter (fragment): SV40 enhancer and early promoter
   1950..2378    +  rep_origin     f1 ori (sequence partly withheld): f1 bacteriophage origin of replication; arrow indicates direction of (+) strand synthesis
   2392..2721    +  promoter       SV40 promoter: SV40 enhancer and early promoter
   2788..3579    +  CDS            neo: KKA2_KLEPN - Also known as kan, nptII. Experimental evidence at protein level: Swiss-Prot protein existence level 1. Resistance to kanamycin, neomycin, paromomycin, ribostamycin, butirosin and gentamicin B. From Klebsiella pneumoniae.
   3603..3761    +  CDS            ble (fragment): BLE_KLEPN - Experimental evidence at protein level: Swiss-Prot protein existence level 1. Binding protein with a strong affinity to the bleomycin family of antibiotics. Binds to CL990; an antimitotic-antibiotic compound. From Klebsiella pneumoniae.
   3756..3877    +  polyA_signal   SV40 poly(A) signal: SV40 polyadenylation signal
   3950..3966    -  protein_bind   lac operator: The lac repressor binds to the lac operator to inhibit transcription in E. coli. This inhibition can be relieved by adding lactose or isopropyl-β-D-thiogalactopyranoside (IPTG). lac repressor encoded by lacI
   3974..4004    -  promoter       lac promoter: promoter for the E. coli lac operon
   4019..4040    -  protein_bind   CAP binding site: CAP binding activates transcription in the presence of cAMP. E. coli catabolite activator protein
   4053..4145    -  CDS            lacI (fragment): lac repressor; lacI; The lac repressor binds to the lac operator to inhibit transcription in E. coli. This inhibition can be relieved by adding lactose or isopropyl-β-D-thiogalactopyranoside (IPTG).
   4328..4916    -  rep_origin     ori: high-copy-number ColE1/pMB1/pBR322/pUC origin of replication
   5087..5947    -  CDS            AmpR: β-lactamase; bla; confers resistance to ampicillin, carbenicillin, and related antibiotics
   5948..6052    -  promoter       AmpR promoter: bla
>Addgene plasmid #232002 | pCMV CHMP2B-3XHA | addgene full sequence | sequence record 463800 | Addgene NGS Result
GATCTCCCGATCCCCTATGGTGCACTCTCAGTACAATCTGCTCTGATGCCGCATAGTTAAGCCAGTATCT
GCTCCCTGCTTGTGTGTTGGAGGTCGCTGAGTAGTGCGCGAGCAAAATTTAAGCTACAACAAGGCAAGGC
TTGACCGACAATTGCATGAAGAATCTGCTTAGGGTTAGGCGTTTTGCGCTGCTTCGCGATGTACGGGCCA
GATATACGCGTTGACATTGATTATTGACTAGTTATTAATAGTAATCAATTACGGGGTCATTAGTTCATAG
CCCATATATGGAGTTCCGCGTTACATAACTTACGGTAAATGGCCCGCCTGGCTGACCGCCCAACGACCCC
CGCCCATTGACGTCAATAATGACGTATGTTCCCATAGTAACGCCAATAGGGACTTTCCATTGACGTCAAT
GGGTGGAGTATTTACGGTAAACTGCCCACTTGGCAGTACATCAAGTGTATCATATGCCAAGTACGCCCCC
TATTGACGTCAATGACGGTAAATGGCCCGCCTGGCATTATGCCCAGTACATGACCTTATGGGACTTTCCT
ACTTGGCAGTACATCTACGTATTAGTCATCGCTATTACCATGGTGATGCGGTTTTGGCAGTACATCAATG
GGCGTGGATAGCGGTTTGACTCACGGGGATTTCCAAGTCTCCACCCCATTGACGTCAATGGGAGTTTGTT
TTGGCACCAAAATCAACGGGACTTTCCAAAATGTCGTAACAACTCCGCCCCATTGACGCAAATGGGCGGT
AGGCGTGTACGGTGGGAGGTCTATATAAGCAGAGCTCTCTGGCTAACTAGAGAACCCACTGCTTACTGGC
TTATCGAAATTAATACGACTCACTATAGGGAGACCCAAGCTGGAGACCATGGCGTCCCTCTTCAAGAAGA
AAACCGTGGATGATGTAATAAAGGAACAGAATCGAGAGTTACGAGGTACACAGAGGGCTATAATCAGAGA
TCGAGCAGCTTTAGAGAAACAAGAAAAACAGCTGGAATTAGAAATTAAGAAAATGGCCAAGATTGGTAAT
AAGGAAGCTTGCAAAGTTTTAGCCAAACAACTTGTGCATCTACGGAAACAGAAGACGAGAACTTTTGCTG
TAAGTTCAAAAGTTACTTCTATGTCTACACAAACAAAAGTGATGAATTCCCAAATGAAGATGGCTGGAGC
AATGTCTACCACAGCAAAAACAATGCAGGCAGTTAACAAGAAGATGGATCCACAAAAGACATTACAAACA
ATGCAGAATTTCCAGAAGGAAAACATGAAAATGGAAATGACTGAAGAAATGATCAATGATACACTTGATG
ACATCTTTGACGGTTCTGATGACGAAGAAGAAAGCCAGGATATTGTGAATCAAGTTCTTGATGAAATTGG
AATTGAAATTTCTGGAAAGATGGCCAAAGCTCCATCAGCTGCTCGAAGCTTACCATCTGCCTCTACTTCA
AAGGCTACAATCTCAGATGAAGAGATTGAACGGCAACTCAAGGCTTTAGGAGTAGATGGAGGATCCTACC
CATACGACGTCCCAGACTACGCTGGATACCCGTATGATGTTCCGGATTACGCTGGCTACCCATATGACGT
TCCGGATTACGCTTGAGGGCCCTATTCTATAGTGTCACCTAAATGCTAGAGCTCGCTGATCAGCCTCGAC
TGTGCCTTCTAGTTGCCAGCCATCTGTTGTTTGCCCCTCCCCCGTGCCTTCCTTGACCCTGGAAGGTGCC
ACTCCCACTGTCCTTTCCTAATAAAATGAGGAAATTGCATCGCATTGTCTGAGTAGGTGTCATTCTATTC
TGGGGGGTGGGGTGGGGCAGGACAGCAAGGGGGAGGATTGGGAAGACAATAGCAGGCATGCTGGGGATGC
GGTGGGCTCTATGGCTTCTGAGGCGGAAAGAACCAGCTGGGGCTCTAGGGGGTATCCCC
[124 nt withheld, positions 1950-2073]
C
[91 nt withheld, positions 2075-2165]
A
[49 nt withheld, positions 2167-2215]
CCTTTGACGTTGGAGTCCACGTTCTTT
[37 nt withheld, positions 2243-2279]
ACCCTATCTCGGTCTATTCTTTTGATTTATAAGGGATTTTGCCGATTTCGGCCTATTGGTTAAAAAATGA
GCTGATTTAACAAAAATTTAACGCGAATTAATTCTGTGGAATGTGTGTCAGTTAGGGTGTGGAAAGTCCC
CAGGCTCCCCAGCAGGCAGAAGTATGCAAAGCATGCATCTCAATTAGTCAGCAACCAGGTGTGGAAAGTC
CCCAGGCTCCCCAGCAGGCAGAAGTATGCAAAGCATGCATCTCAATTAGTCAGCAACCATAGTCCCGCCC
CTAACTCCGCCCATCCCGCCCCTAACTCCGCCCAGTTCCGCCCATTCTCCGCCCCATGGCTGACTAATTT
TTTTTATTTATGCAGAGGCCGAGGCCGCCTCTGCCTCTGAGCTATTCCAGAAGTAGTGAGGAGGCTTTTT
TGGAGGCCTAGGCTTTTGCAAAAAGCTCCCGGGAGCTTGTATATCCATTTTCGGATCTGATCAAGAGACA
GGATGAGGATCGTTTCGCATGATTGAACAAGATGGATTGCACGCAGGTTCTCCGGCCGCTTGGGTGGAGA
GGCTATTCGGCTATGACTGGGCACAACAGACAATCGGCTGCTCTGATGCCGCCGTGTTCCGGCTGTCAGC
GCAGGGGCGCCCGGTTCTTTTTGTCAAGACCGACCTGTCCGGTGCCCTGAATGAACTGCAGGACGAGGCA
GCGCGGCTATCGTGGCTGGCCACGACGGGCGTTCCTTGCGCAGCTGTGCTCGACGTTGTCACTGAAGCGG
GAAGGGACTGGCTGCTATTGGGCGAAGTGCCGGGGCAGGATCTCCTGTCATCTCACCTTGCTCCTGCCGA
GAAAGTATCCATCATGGCTGATGCAATGCGGCGGCTGCATACGCTTGATCCGGCTACCTGCCCATTCGAC
CACCAAGCGAAACATCGCATCGAGCGAGCACGTACTCGGATGGAAGCCGGTCTTGTCGATCAGGATGATC
TGGACGAAGAGCATCAGGGGCTCGCGCCAGCCGAACTGTTCGCCAGGCTCAAGGCGCGCATGCCCGACGG
CGAGGATCTCGTCGTGACCCATGGCGATGCCTGCTTGCCGAATATCATGGTGGAAAATGGCCGCTTTTCT
GGATTCATCGACTGTGGCCGGCTGGGTGTGGCGGACCGCTATCAGGACATAGCGTTGGCTACCCGTGATA
TTGCTGAAGAGCTTGGCGGCGAATGGGCTGACCGCTTCCTCGTGCTTTACGGTATCGCCGCTCCCGATTC
GCAGCGCATCGCCTTCTATCGCCTTCTTGACGAGTTCTTCTGAGCGGGACTCTGGGGTTCGAAATGACCG
ACCAAGCGACGCCCAACCTGCCATCACGAGATTTCGATTCCACCGCCGCCTTCTATGAAAGGTTGGGCTT
CGGAATCGTTTTCCGGGACGCCGGCTGGATGATCCTCCAGCGCGGGGATCTCATGCTGGAGTTCTTCGCC
CACCCCAACTTGTTTATTGCAGCTTATAATGGTTACAAATAAAGCAATAGCATCACAAATTTCACAAATA
AAGCATTTTTTTCACTGCATTCTAGTTGTGGTTTGTCCAAACTCATCAATGTATCTTATCATGTCTGTAT
ACCGTCGACCTCTAGCTAGAGCTTGGCGTAATCATGGTCATAGCTGTTTCCTGTGTGAAATTGTTATCCG
CTCACAATTCCACACAACATACGAGCCGGAAGCATAAAGTGTAAAGCCTGGGGTGCCTAATGAGTGAGCT
AACTCACATTAATTGCGTTGCGCTCACTGCCCGCTTTCCAGTCGGGAAACCTGTCGTGCCAGCTGCATTA
ATGAATCGGCCAACGCGCGGGGAGAGGCGGTTTGCGTATTGGGCGCTCTTCCGCTTCCTCGCTCACTGAC
TCGCTGCGCTCGGTCGTTCGGCTGCGGCGAGCGGTATCAGCTCACTCAAAGGCGGTAATACGGTTATCCA
CAGAATCAGGGGATAACGCAGGAAAGAACATGTGAGCAAAAGGCCAGCAAAAGGCCAGGAACCGTAAAAA
GGCCGCGTTGCTGGCGTTTTTCCATAGGCTCCGCCCCCCTGACGAGCATCACAAAAATCGACGCTCAAGT
CAGAGGTGGCGAAACCCGACAGGACTATAAAGATACCAGGCGTTTCCCCCTGGAAGCTCCCTCGTGCGCT
CTCCTGTTCCGACCCTGCCGCTTACCGGATACCTGTCCGCCTTTCTCCCTTCGGGAAGCGTGGCGCTTTC
TCATAGCTCACGCTGTAGGTATCTCAGTTCGGTGTAGGTCGTTCGCTCCAAGCTGGGCTGTGTGCACGAA
CCCCCCGTTCAGCCCGACCGCTGCGCCTTATCCGGTAACTATCGTCTTGAGTCCAACCCGGTAAGACACG
ACTTATCGCCACTGGCAGCAGCCACTGGTAACAGGATTAGCAGAGCGAGGTATGTAGGCGGTGCTACAGA
GTTCTTGAAGTGGTGGCCTAACTACGGCTACACTAGAAGAACAGTATTTGGTATCTGCGCTCTGCTGAAG
CCAGTTACCTTCGGAAAAAGAGTTGGTAGCTCTTGATCCGGCAAACAAACCACCGCTGGTAGCGGTGGTT
TTTTTGTTTGCAAGCAGCAGATTACGCGCAGAAAAAAAGGATCTCAAGAAGATCCTTTGATCTTTTCTAC
GGGGTCTGACGCTCAGTGGAACGAAAACTCACGTTAAGGGATTTTGGTCATGAGATTATCAAAAAGGATC
TTCACCTAGATCCTTTTAAATTAAAAATGAAGTTTTAAATCAATCTAAAGTATATATGAGTAAACTTGGT
CTGACAGTTACCAATGCTTAATCAGTGAGGCACCTATCTCAGCGATCTGTCTATTTCGTTCATCCATAGT
TGCCTGACTCCCCGTCGTGTAGATAACTACGATACGGGAGGGCTTACCATCTGGCCCCAGTGCTGCAATG
ATACCGCGAGACCCACGCTCACCGGCTCCAGATTTATCAGCAATAAACCAGCCAGCCGGAAGGGCCGAGC
GCAGAAGTGGTCCTGCAACTTTATCCGCCTCCATCCAGTCTATTAATTGTTGCCGGGAAGCTAGAGTAAG
TAGTTCGCCAGTTAATAGTTTGCGCAACGTTGTTGCCATTGCTACAGGCATCGTGGTGTCACGCTCGTCG
TTTGGTATGGCTTCATTCAGCTCCGGTTCCCAACGATCAAGGCGAGTTACATGATCCCCCATGTTGTGCA
AAAAAGCGGTTAGCTCCTTCGGTCCTCCGATCGTTGTCAGAAGTAAGTTGGCCGCAGTGTTATCACTCAT
GGTTATGGCAGCACTGCATAATTCTCTTACTGTCATGCCATCCGTAAGATGCTTTTCTGTGACTGGTGAG
TACTCAACCAAGTCATTCTGAGAATAGTGTATGCGGCGACCGAGTTGCTCTTGCCCGGCGTCAATACGGG
ATAATACCGCGCCACATAGCAGAACTTTAAAAGTGCTCATCATTGGAAAACGTTCTTCGGGGCGAAAACT
CTCAAGGATCTTACCGCTGTTGAGATCCAGTTCGATGTAACCCACTCGTGCACCCAACTGATCTTCAGCA
TCTTTTACTTTCACCAGCGTTTCTGGGTGAGCAAAAACAGGAAGGCAAAATGCCGCAAAAAAGGGAATAA
GGGCGACACGGAAATGTTGAATACTCATACTCTTCCTTTTTCAATATTATTGAAGCATTTATCAGGGTTA
TTGTCTCATGAGCGGATACATATTTGAATGTATTTAGAAAAATAAACAAATAGGGGTTCCGCGCACATTT
CCCCGAAAAGTGCCACCTGACGTCGACGGATCGGGA
